>Addgene plasmid #210628 | pSPgRNA_Ex3_4 | addgene full sequence | sequence record 417993 | Addgene NGS Result
GAGGGCCTATTTCCCATGATTCCTTCATATTTGCATATACGATACAAGGCTGTTAGAGAGATAATTGGAA
TTAATTTGACTGTAAACACAAAGATATTAGTACAAAATACGTGACGTAGAAAGTAATAATTTCTTGGGTA
GTTTGCAGTTTTAAAATTATGTTTTAAAATGGACTATCATATGCTTATCGTAACTTGAAAGTATTTCGAT
TTCTTGGCTTTATATATCTTGTGGAAAGGACGAAACACCCGTCCCGTCCCTCTAGCTGGGTTTTAGAGCT
AGAAATAGCAAGTTAAAATAAGGCTAGTCCGTTATCAACTTGAAAAAGTGGCACCGAGTCGGTGCTTTTT
TTCCGCGGTGGAGCTCCAGCTTTTGTTCCCTTTAGTGAGGGTTAATTGCGCGCTTGGCGTAATCATGGTC
ATAGCTGTTTCCTGTGTGAAATTGTTATCCGCTCACAATTCCACACAACATACGAGCCGGAAGCATAAAG
TGTAAAGCCTGGGGTGCCTAATGAGTGAGCTAACTCACATTAATTGCGTTGCGCTCACTGCCCGCTTTCC
AGTCGGGAAACCTGTCGTGCCAGCTGCATTAATGAATCGGCCAACGCGCGGGGAGAGGCGGTTTGCGTAT
TGGGCGCTCTTCCGCTTCCTCGCTCACTGACTCGCTGCGCTCGGTCGTTCGGCTGCGGCGAGCGGTATCA
GCTCACTCAAAGGCGGTAATACGGTTATCCACAGAATCAGGGGATAACGCAGGAAAGAACATGTGAGCAA
AAGGCCAGCAAAAGGCCAGGAACCGTAAAAAGGCCGCGTTGCTGGCGTTTTTCCATAGGCTCCGCCCCCC
TGACGAGCATCACAAAAATCGACGCTCAAGTCAGAGGTGGCGAAACCCGACAGGACTATAAAGATACCAG
GCGTTTCCCCCTGGAAGCTCCCTCGTGCGCTCTCCTGTTCCGACCCTGCCGCTTACCGGATACCTGTCCG
CCTTTCTCCCTTCGGGAAGCGTGGCGCTTTCTCATAGCTCACGCTGTAGGTATCTCAGTTCGGTGTAGGT
CGTTCGCTCCAAGCTGGGCTGTGTGCACGAACCCCCCGTTCAGCCCGACCGCTGCGCCTTATCCGGTAAC
TATCGTCTTGAGTCCAACCCGGTAAGACACGACTTATCGCCACTGGCAGCAGCCACTGGTAACAGGATTA
GCAGAGCGAGGTATGTAGGCGGTGCTACAGAGTTCTTGAAGTGGTGGCCTAACTACGGCTACACTAGAAG
AACAGTATTTGGTATCTGCGCTCTGCTGAAGCCAGTTACCTTCGGAAAAAGAGTTGGTAGCTCTTGATCC
GGCAAACAAACCACCGCTGGTAGCGGTGGTTTTTTTGTTTGCAAGCAGCAGATTACGCGCAGAAAAAAAG
GATCTCAAGAAGATCCTTTGATCTTTTCTACGGGGTCTGACGCTCAGTGGAACGAAAACTCACGTTAAGG
GATTTTGGTCATGAGATTATCAAAAAGGATCTTCACCTAGATCCTTTTAAATTAAAAATGAAGTTTTAAA
TCAATCTAAAGTATATATGAGTAAACTTGGTCTGACAGTTACCAATGCTTAATCAGTGAGGCACCTATCT
CAGCGATCTGTCTATTTCGTTCATCCATAGTTGCCTGACTCCCCGTCGTGTAGATAACTACGATACGGGA
GGGCTTACCATCTGGCCCCAGTGCTGCAATGATACCGCGAGACCCACGCTCACCGGCTCCAGATTTATCA
GCAATAAACCAGCCAGCCGGAAGGGCCGAGCGCAGAAGTGGTCCTGCAACTTTATCCGCCTCCATCCAGT
CTATTAATTGTTGCCGGGAAGCTAGAGTAAGTAGTTCGCCAGTTAATAGTTTGCGCAACGTTGTTGCCAT
TGCTACAGGCATCGTGGTGTCACGCTCGTCGTTTGGTATGGCTTCATTCAGCTCCGGTTCCCAACGATCA
AGGCGAGTTACATGATCCCCCATGTTGTGCAAAAAAGCGGTTAGCTCCTTCGGTCCTCCGATCGTTGTCA
GAAGTAAGTTGGCCGCAGTGTTATCACTCATGGTTATGGCAGCACTGCATAATTCTCTTACTGTCATGCC
ATCCGTAAGATGCTTTTCTGTGACTGGTGAGTACTCAACCAAGTCATTCTGAGAATAGTGTATGCGGCGA
CCGAGTTGCTCTTGCCCGGCGTCAATACGGGATAATACCGCGCCACATAGCAGAACTTTAAAAGTGCTCA
TCATTGGAAAACGTTCTTCGGGGCGAAAACTCTCAAGGATCTTACCGCTGTTGAGATCCAGTTCGATGTA
ACCCACTCGTGCACCCAACTGATCTTCAGCATCTTTTACTTTCACCAGCGTTTCTGGGTGAGCAAAAACA
GGAAGGCAAAATGCCGCAAAAAAGGGAATAAGGGCGACACGGAAATGTTGAATACTCATACTCTTCCTTT
TTCAATATTATTGAAGCATTTATCAGGGTTATTGTCTCATGAGCGGATACATATTTGAATGTATTTAGAA
AAATAAACAAATAGGGGTTCCGCGCACATTTCCCCGAAAAGTGCCACCTAAATTGTAAGCGTTAATATTT
TGTTAAAATTCGCGTTAAATTTTTGTTAAATCAGCTCATTTTTTAACCAATAGGCCGAAATCGGCAAAAT
CCCTTATAAATCAAAAGAATAGACCGAGATAGGGT
[37 nt withheld, positions 2696-2732]
AAAGAACGTGGACTCCAACGTCAAAGG
[49 nt withheld, positions 2760-2808]
T
[91 nt withheld, positions 2810-2900]
G
[124 nt withheld, positions 2902-3025]
CCCATTCGCCATTCAGGCTGCGCAACTGTTGGGAAGGGCGATCGGTGCGGGCCTCTTCGCTATTACGCCA
GCTGGCGAAAGGGGGATGTGCTGCAAGGCGATTAAGTTGGGTAACGCCAGGGTTTTCCCAGTCACGACGT
TGTAAAACGACGGCCAGTGAGCGCGCGTAATACGACTCACTATAGGGCGAATTGGGTACC
Features (pLannotate 1.2.2; 13 found; start..end, strand, type, name):
      1..241     +  promoter       U6 promoter: RNA polymerase III promoter for human U6 snRNA
    270..345     +  misc_RNA       gRNA scaffold: guide RNA scaffold for the Streptococcus pyogenes CRISPR/Cas9 system
    379..397     -  promoter       T3 promoter: promoter for bacteriophage T3 RNA polymerase
    442..458     -  protein_bind   lac operator: The lac repressor binds to the lac operator to inhibit transcription in E. coli. This inhibition can be relieved by adding lactose or isopropyl-β-D-thiogalactopyranoside (IPTG). lac repressor encoded by lacI
    466..496     -  promoter       lac promoter: promoter for the E. coli lac operon
    511..532     -  protein_bind   CAP binding site: CAP binding activates transcription in the presence of cAMP. E. coli catabolite activator protein
    545..637     -  CDS            lacI (fragment): lac repressor; lacI; The lac repressor binds to the lac operator to inhibit transcription in E. coli. This inhibition can be relieved by adding lactose or isopropyl-β-D-thiogalactopyranoside (IPTG).
    820..1408    -  rep_origin     ori: high-copy-number ColE1/pMB1/pBR322/pUC origin of replication
   1579..2439    -  CDS            AmpR: β-lactamase; bla; confers resistance to ampicillin, carbenicillin, and related antibiotics
   2440..2544    -  promoter       AmpR promoter: bla
   2597..3025    -  rep_origin     f1 ori (sequence partly withheld): f1 bacteriophage origin of replication; arrow indicates direction of (+) strand synthesis
   3030..3185    -  CDS            lacZα (fragment): LacZα fragment of β-galactosidase; lacZ fragment
   3193..3211    +  promoter       T7 promoter: promoter for bacteriophage T7 RNA polymerase
