[The description below was written by a language model from this plasmid's Addgene catalogue record and pLannotate feature annotations shown in this document.]
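Description:
pSPgRNA_Ex3_4 is a small (about 3.2 kb) CRISPR guide RNA expression plasmid built on the pSPgRNA backbone, a pBluescript-like cloning vector adapted for delivering single guide RNAs to mammalian cells by transfection. It is maintained in E. coli as a high-copy plasmid through a ColE1/pUC-type origin and is selected with ampicillin via the β-lactamase gene and its native promoter. Leftover phagemid elements are also annotated, including an f1 origin, flanking T7 and T3 promoters, a lac promoter/operator with CAP site, and fragments of lacZα and lacI. These are remnants of the parental cloning vector rather than functional parts of the payload.

The working cassette consists of the human U6 RNA polymerase III promoter followed by a short gap, which corresponds to the inserted 20-nucleotide protospacer, and then the Streptococcus pyogenes Cas9 guide RNA scaffold. The spacer was cloned as an oligonucleotide duplex into the BbsI site, which was destroyed in the process, and it targets exon 3 of human TAL1 (also known as SCL), a bHLH transcription factor involved in hematopoiesis. The plasmid carries no Cas9 gene and no mammalian selection marker or reporter, so it must be co-delivered with a separate source of S. pyogenes Cas9 or a Cas9 derivative; the record does not say which effector was paired with it. The name suggests it is one of several guides designed against this exon. The associated study concerns the distinct roles of TAL1 isoforms in hematopoiesis and cell growth, which fits its use to direct Cas9-based targeting to the exon 3 region.
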