Addgene plasmid #210628: pSPgRNA_Ex3_4
Purpose: gRNA target sequences for TAL1 Exon 3
Depositing lab: Maayan Salton. Depositing organization: Hebrew University. Publication: Isoforms of the TAL1 transcription factor have different roles in hematopoiesis and cell growth. Sharma A, Mistriel-Zerbib S, Najar RA, Engal E, Bentata M, Taqatqa N, Dahan S, Cohen K, Jaffe-Herman S, Geminder O, Baker M, Nevo Y, Plaschkes I, Kay G, Drier Y, Berger M, Salton M. PLoS Biol. 2023 Jun 28;21(6):e3002175. doi: 10.1371/journal.pbio.3002175. PubMed 37379322.
Backbone
  Vector backbone: pSPgRNA
  Backbone manufacturer: Charles Gersbach, Addgene plasmid #47108
  Backbone size w/o insert (bp): 3223
  Vector type: CRISPR
Growth in bacteria
  Bacterial resistance: Ampicillin, 100 μg/mL
  Growth temperature: 37°C
  Growth strain: DH5alpha
  Copy number: High Copy
Gene/Insert
  Gene/Insert name: TAL1 Exon 3 gRNA
  gRNA/shRNA sequence: CGTCCCGTCCCTCTAGCTGG
  Species: H. sapiens (human)
  Entrez Gene: TAL1 (a.k.a. SCL, TCL5, bHLHa17, tal-1)
  Cloning method: Restriction Enzyme; 5′ cloning site BbsI (destroyed during cloning)
Terms and licenses: Academic/Nonprofit Terms; Industry Terms: Not Available to Industry
How to cite: pSPgRNA_Ex3_4 was a gift from Maayan Salton (Addgene plasmid # 210628 ; http://n2t.net/addgene:210628 ; RRID:Addgene_210628)
